Addgene plasmid #193261: CABE-T1.19
Purpose: Expression of CABE-T1.19 base editor in mammalian cells, CMV promoter
Depositing lab: Nicole Gaudelli. Depositing organization: Beam Therapeutics. Publication: Improved cytosine base editors generated from TadA variants. Lam DK, Feliciano PR, Arif A, Bohnuud T, Fernandez TP, Gehrke JM, Grayson P, Lee KD, Ortega MA, Sawyer C, Schwaegerle ND, Peraro L, Young L, Lee SJ, Ciaramella G, Gaudelli NM. Nat Biotechnol. 2023 Jan 9. doi: 10.1038/s41587-022-01611-9. PubMed 36624149.
Backbone
  Vector backbone: CMV/pBR322
  Vector type: Mammalian Expression
Growth in bacteria
  Bacterial resistance: Ampicillin, 100 μg/mL
  Growth temperature: 37°C
  Growth strain: DH5alpha
  Copy number: High Copy
Gene/Insert
  Gene/Insert name: CABE-T1.19
  Species: Other
  Mutation: D10A (Cas9), TadA mutations within
  Promoter: CMV
  Cloning method: Ligation Independent Cloning
Terms and licenses: Academic/Nonprofit Terms; Industry Terms: Not Available to Industry
How to cite: CABE-T1.19 was a gift from Nicole Gaudelli (Addgene plasmid # 193261 ; http://n2t.net/addgene:193261 ; RRID:Addgene_193261)
