[The description below was written by a language model from this plasmid's Addgene catalogue record and pLannotate feature annotations shown in this document.]
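Description:
CABE-T1.19 is a mammalian expression plasmid of about 8.7 kb, built on a CMV/pBR322-type backbone, that encodes a TadA-derived base editor for transient expression in mammalian cells. It is maintained in E. coli as a high-copy plasmid through a ColE1/pMB1-family origin and selected with ampicillin via the β-lactamase gene and its native promoter. Short remnants of lac regulatory elements, a pBluescript polylinker, an SV40 promoter fragment and the pBR322 bom region are also annotated. These appear to be backbone carry-over with no stated role.

The expression cassette is driven by the human cytomegalovirus immediate early enhancer and promoter. A T7 promoter sits just upstream of the coding region and could in principle support in vitro transcription. The open reading frame begins with a deaminase domain that the automated annotation labels TadA*(7.10), the evolved adenosine deaminase. The catalogue entry states that this domain carries additional TadA mutations, which define the CABE-T1.19 variant but are not listed individually. The deaminase is followed by Streptococcus pyogenes Cas9, annotated in two contiguous segments and carrying D10A. Since D10A is the only Cas9 mutation recorded, the protein is presumably a nickase rather than a fully inactive Cas9. Downstream lies a uracil glycosylase inhibitor (UGI) from Bacillus phage PBS2, which blocks uracil excision and so helps preserve cytosine deamination products. A bovine growth hormone polyadenylation signal ends the transcript.

The associated work concerns cytosine base editors engineered from TadA variants. The plasmid encodes no guide RNA, so one must be supplied separately for targeted base editing in transfected cells. Any linkers or nuclear localisation signals lying in the unannotated gaps are not described.
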