Features (pLannotate 1.2.2; 18 found; start..end, strand, type, name):
    103..482     +  enhancer       CMV enhancer: human cytomegalovirus immediate early enhancer
    483..686     +  promoter       CMV promoter: human cytomegalovirus (CMV) immediate early promoter
    728..746     +  promoter       T7 promoter: promoter for bacteriophage T7 RNA polymerase
    763..1260    +  CDS            TadA*(7.10): DNA adenosine deaminase evolved from the E. coli tRNA adenosine deaminase TadA (Gaudelli et al., 2017)
   1357..2958    +  CDS            dCas9(N): N-terminal portion of catalytically inactive Streptococcus pyogenes dCas9 carrying the D10A mutation (Zetsche et al., 2015)
   2959..5453    +  CDS            Cas9(C) (fragment): C-terminal portion of Streptococcus pyogenes Cas9 (Zetsche et al., 2015)
   5767..6015    +  CDS            UGI: UNGI_BPPB2 - Experimental evidence at protein level: Swiss-Prot protein existence level 1. This protein binds specifically and reversibly to the host uracil-DNA glycosylase, preventing removal of uracil residues from PBS2 DNA by the host uracil-excision repair system. From Bacillus phage PBS2 (Bacteriophage PBS2).
   6157..6381    +  polyA_signal   bGH poly(A) signal: bovine growth hormone polyadenylation signal
   6385..6406    +  promoter       SV40 promoter (fragment): SV40 enhancer and early promoter
   6411..6427    +  misc_feature   MCS (fragment): pBluescript multiple cloning site
   6476..6492    -  protein_bind   lac operator: The lac repressor binds to the lac operator to inhibit transcription in E. coli. This inhibition can be relieved by adding lactose or isopropyl-β-D-thiogalactopyranoside (IPTG). lac repressor encoded by lacI
   6500..6530    -  promoter       lac promoter: promoter for the E. coli lac operon
   6545..6566    -  protein_bind   CAP binding site: CAP binding activates transcription in the presence of cAMP. E. coli catabolite activator protein
   6579..6671    -  CDS            lacI (fragment): lac repressor; lacI; The lac repressor binds to the lac operator to inhibit transcription in E. coli. This inhibition can be relieved by adding lactose or isopropyl-β-D-thiogalactopyranoside (IPTG).
   6854..7442    -  rep_origin     ori: high-copy-number ColE1/pMB1/pBR322/pUC origin of replication
   7613..8473    -  CDS            AmpR: β-lactamase; bla; confers resistance to ampicillin, carbenicillin, and related antibiotics
   8474..8578    -  promoter       AmpR promoter: bla
   8649..8693    -  misc_feature   bom (fragment): basis of mobility region from pBR322
>Addgene plasmid #193261 | CABE-T1.19 | addgene full sequence | sequence record 379859 | Addgene NGS Result
AAGCTACAACAAGGCAAGGCTTGACCGACAATTGCATGAAGAATCTGCTTAGGGTTAGGCGTTTTGCGCT
GCTTCGCGATGTACGGGCCAGATATACGCGTTGACATTGATTATTGACTAGTTATTAATAGTAATCAATT
ACGGGGTCATTAGTTCATAGCCCATATATGGAGTTCCGCGTTACATAACTTACGGTAAATGGCCCGCCTG
GCTGACCGCCCAACGACCCCCGCCCATTGACGTCAATAATGACGTATGTTCCCATAGTAACGCCAATAGG
GACTTTCCATTGACGTCAATGGGTGGAGTATTTACGGTAAACTGCCCACTTGGCAGTACATCAAGTGTAT
CATATGCCAAGTACGCCCCCTATTGACGTCAATGACGGTAAATGGCCCGCCTGGCATTATGCCCAGTACA
TGACCTTATGGGACTTTCCTACTTGGCAGTACATCTACGTATTAGTCATCGCTATTACCATGGTGATGCG
GTTTTGGCAGTACATCAATGGGCGTGGATAGCGGTTTGACTCACGGGGATTTCCAAGTCTCCACCCCATT
GACGTCAATGGGAGTTTGTTTTGGCACCAAAATCAACGGGACTTTCCAAAATGTCGTAACAACTCCGCCC
CATTGACGCAAATGGGCGGTAGGCGTGTACGGTGGGAGGTCTATATAAGCAGAGCTGGTTTAGTGAACCG
TCAGATCCGCTAGAGATCCGCGGCCGCTAATACGACTCACTATAGGGAGAGCCGCCACCATGTCCGAAGT
CGAGTTTTCCCATGAGTACTGGATGAGGCACGCATTGACTCTCGCAAAGAGGGCTCGAGATGAACGCGGG
GTGCCCGTGGGGGCAGTACTCGTGCTCAACAATCGCGTAATCGGCGAAGGTTGGAATAGGGCAAACGGAC
TCCACGACCCCACTGCACATGCGGAAATCATGGCCCTTCGACAGGGAGGGCTTGTGATGCAGAATTATCG
ACTTTATGATGCGACGCTGTACTCGACGTTTGAACCTTGCGTAATGTGTGCGGGAGCTATGATTCACTCC
CGCATTGGACGAGTTGTATTCGGTGTTCGCAACGCCAAGACGGGTGCCGCAGGTTCACTGATGGACGTGC
TGCATCATCCAGGCATGAACCACCGGGTAGAAATCACAGAAGGCATATTGGCGGACGAATGTGCGGCGCT
GTTGTGTCGTTTTTTTCGCATGCCCAGGCGGGTCTTTAACGCCCAAAAAAAAGCACAATCCTCTACTGAC
TCTGGTGGTTCTTCTGGTGGTTCTAGCGGCAGCGAGACTCCCGGGACCTCAGAGTCCGCCACACCCGAAA
GTTCTGGTGGTTCTTCTGGTGGTTCTGACAAGAAGTACAGCATCGGCCTGGCCATCGGCACCAACTCTGT
GGGCTGGGCCGTGATCACCGACGAGTACAAGGTGCCCAGCAAGAAATTCAAGGTGCTGGGCAACACCGAC
CGGCACAGCATCAAGAAGAACCTGATCGGAGCCCTGCTGTTCGACAGCGGCGAAACAGCCGAGGCCACCC
GGCTGAAGAGAACCGCCAGAAGAAGATACACCAGACGGAAGAACCGGATCTGCTATCTGCAAGAGATCTT
CAGCAACGAGATGGCCAAGGTGGACGACAGCTTCTTCCACAGACTGGAAGAGTCCTTCCTGGTGGAAGAG
GATAAGAAGCACGAGCGGCACCCCATCTTCGGCAACATCGTGGACGAGGTGGCCTACCACGAGAAGTACC
CCACCATCTACCACCTGAGAAAGAAACTGGTGGACAGCACCGACAAGGCCGACCTGCGGCTGATCTATCT
GGCCCTGGCCCACATGATCAAGTTCCGGGGCCACTTCCTGATCGAGGGCGACCTGAACCCCGACAACAGC
GACGTGGACAAGCTGTTCATCCAGCTGGTGCAGACCTACAACCAGCTGTTCGAGGAAAACCCCATCAACG
CCAGCGGCGTGGACGCCAAGGCCATCCTGTCTGCCAGACTGAGCAAGAGCAGACGGCTGGAAAATCTGAT
CGCCCAGCTGCCCGGCGAGAAGAAGAATGGCCTGTTCGGAAACCTGATTGCCCTGAGCCTGGGCCTGACC
CCCAACTTCAAGAGCAACTTCGACCTGGCCGAGGATGCCAAACTGCAGCTGAGCAAGGACACCTACGACG
ACGACCTGGACAACCTGCTGGCCCAGATCGGCGACCAGTACGCCGACCTGTTTCTGGCCGCCAAGAACCT
GTCCGACGCCATCCTGCTGAGCGACATCCTGAGAGTGAACACCGAGATCACCAAGGCCCCCCTGAGCGCC
TCTATGATCAAGAGATACGACGAGCACCACCAGGACCTGACCCTGCTGAAAGCTCTCGTGCGGCAGCAGC
TGCCTGAGAAGTACAAAGAGATTTTCTTCGACCAGAGCAAGAACGGCTACGCCGGCTACATTGACGGCGG
AGCCAGCCAGGAAGAGTTCTACAAGTTCATCAAGCCCATCCTGGAAAAGATGGACGGCACCGAGGAACTG
CTCGTGAAGCTGAACAGAGAGGACCTGCTGCGGAAGCAGCGGACCTTCGACAACGGCAGCATCCCCCACC
AGATCCACCTGGGAGAGCTGCACGCCATTCTGCGGCGGCAGGAAGATTTTTACCCATTCCTGAAGGACAA
CCGGGAAAAGATCGAGAAGATCCTGACCTTCCGCATCCCCTACTACGTGGGCCCTCTGGCCAGGGGAAAC
AGCAGATTCGCCTGGATGACCAGAAAGAGCGAGGAAACCATCACCCCCTGGAACTTCGAGGAAGTGGTGG
ACAAGGGCGCTTCCGCCCAGAGCTTCATCGAGCGGATGACCAACTTCGATAAGAACCTGCCCAACGAGAA
GGTGCTGCCCAAGCACAGCCTGCTGTACGAGTACTTCACCGTGTATAACGAGCTGACCAAAGTGAAATAC
GTGACCGAGGGAATGAGAAAGCCCGCCTTCCTGAGCGGCGAGCAGAAAAAGGCCATCGTGGACCTGCTGT
TCAAGACCAACCGGAAAGTGACCGTGAAGCAGCTGAAAGAGGACTACTTCAAGAAAATCGAGTGCTTCGA
CTCCGTGGAAATCTCCGGCGTGGAAGATCGGTTCAACGCCTCCCTGGGCACATACCACGATCTGCTGAAA
ATTATCAAGGACAAGGACTTCCTGGACAATGAGGAAAACGAGGACATTCTGGAAGATATCGTGCTGACCC
TGACACTGTTTGAGGACAGAGAGATGATCGAGGAACGGCTGAAAACCTATGCCCACCTGTTCGACGACAA
AGTGATGAAGCAGCTGAAGCGGCGGAGATACACCGGCTGGGGCAGGCTGAGCCGGAAGCTGATCAACGGC
ATCCGGGACAAGCAGTCCGGCAAGACAATCCTGGATTTCCTGAAGTCCGACGGCTTCGCCAACAGAAACT
TCATGCAGCTGATCCACGACGACAGCCTGACCTTTAAAGAGGACATCCAGAAAGCCCAGGTGTCCGGCCA
GGGCGATAGCCTGCACGAGCACATTGCCAATCTGGCCGGCAGCCCCGCCATTAAGAAGGGCATCCTGCAG
ACAGTGAAGGTGGTGGACGAGCTCGTGAAAGTGATGGGCCGGCACAAGCCCGAGAACATCGTGATCGAAA
TGGCCAGAGAGAACCAGACCACCCAGAAGGGACAGAAGAACAGCCGCGAGAGAATGAAGCGGATCGAAGA
GGGCATCAAAGAGCTGGGCAGCCAGATCCTGAAAGAACACCCCGTGGAAAACACCCAGCTGCAGAACGAG
AAGCTGTACCTGTACTACCTGCAGAATGGGCGGGATATGTACGTGGACCAGGAACTGGACATCAACCGGC
TGTCCGACTACGATGTGGACCATATCGTGCCTCAGAGCTTTCTGAAGGACGACTCCATCGACAACAAGGT
GCTGACCAGAAGCGACAAGAACCGGGGCAAGAGCGACAACGTGCCCTCCGAAGAGGTCGTGAAGAAGATG
AAGAACTACTGGCGGCAGCTGCTGAACGCCAAGCTGATTACCCAGAGAAAGTTCGACAATCTGACCAAGG
CCGAGAGAGGCGGCCTGAGCGAACTGGATAAGGCCGGCTTCATCAAGAGACAGCTGGTGGAAACCCGGCA
GATCACAAAGCACGTGGCACAGATCCTGGACTCCCGGATGAACACTAAGTACGACGAGAATGACAAGCTG
ATCCGGGAAGTGAAAGTGATCACCCTGAAGTCCAAGCTGGTGTCCGATTTCCGGAAGGATTTCCAGTTTT
ACAAAGTGCGCGAGATCAACAACTACCACCACGCCCACGACGCCTACCTGAACGCCGTCGTGGGAACCGC
CCTGATCAAAAAGTACCCTAAGCTGGAAAGCGAGTTCGTGTACGGCGACTACAAGGTGTACGACGTGCGG
AAGATGATCGCCAAGAGCGAGCAGGAAATCGGCAAGGCTACCGCCAAGTACTTCTTCTACAGCAACATCA
TGAACTTTTTCAAGACCGAGATTACCCTGGCCAACGGCGAGATCCGGAAGCGGCCTCTGATCGAGACAAA
CGGCGAAACCGGGGAGATCGTGTGGGATAAGGGCCGGGATTTTGCCACCGTGCGGAAAGTGCTGAGCATG
CCCCAAGTGAATATCGTGAAAAAGACCGAGGTGCAGACAGGCGGCTTCAGCAAAGAGTCTATCCTGCCCA
AGAGGAACAGCGATAAGCTGATCGCCAGAAAGAAGGACTGGGACCCTAAGAAGTACGGCGGCTTCGACAG
CCCCACCGTGGCCTATTCTGTGCTGGTGGTGGCCAAAGTGGAAAAGGGCAAGTCCAAGAAACTGAAGAGT
GTGAAAGAGCTGCTGGGGATCACCATCATGGAAAGAAGCAGCTTCGAGAAGAATCCCATCGACTTTCTGG
AAGCCAAGGGCTACAAAGAAGTGAAAAAGGACCTGATCATCAAGCTGCCTAAGTACTCCCTGTTCGAGCT
GGAAAACGGCCGGAAGAGAATGCTGGCCTCTGCCGGCGAACTGCAGAAGGGAAACGAACTGGCCCTGCCC
TCCAAATATGTGAACTTCCTGTACCTGGCCAGCCACTATGAGAAGCTGAAGGGCTCCCCCGAGGATAATG
AGCAGAAACAGCTGTTTGTGGAACAGCACAAGCACTACCTGGACGAGATCATCGAGCAGATCAGCGAGTT
CTCCAAGAGAGTGATCCTGGCCGACGCTAATCTGGACAAAGTGCTGTCCGCCTACAACAAGCACCGGGAT
AAGCCCATCAGAGAGCAGGCCGAGAATATCATCCACCTGTTTACCCTGACCAATCTGGGAGCCCCTGCCG
CCTTCAAGTACTTTGACACCACCATCGACCGGAAGAGGTACACCAGCACCAAAGAGGTGCTGGACGCCAC
CCTGATCCACCAGAGCATCACCGGCCTGTACGAGACACGGATCGACCTGTCTCAGCTGGGAGGTGACTCT
GGTGGAAGCGGAGGATCTGGCGGCAGCACCAATCTGAGCGACATCATCGAGAAAGAGACAGGCAAGCAGC
TGGTCATCCAAGAGTCCATCCTGATGCTGCCTGAAGAGGTGGAAGAAGTGATCGGCAACAAGCCCGAGTC
CGACATCCTGGTGCACACCGCCTACGATGAGAGCACCGACGAGAACGTGATGCTGCTGACCTCTGACGCC
CCTGAGTACAAGCCTTGGGCTCTCGTGATCCAGGACAGCAACGGCGAGAACAAGATCAAGATGCTGAGCG
GCGGCTCTGGTGGCTCTGGCGGATCTACAAACCTGTCCGATATTATTGAGAAAGAAACCGGGAAACAGCT
CGTGATTCAAGAGTCTATTCTCATGCTCCCGGAAGAAGTCGAGGAAGTCATTGGAAACAAGCCTGAGAGC
GATATTCTGGTCCATACAGCCTACGACGAGTCTACCGATGAGAATGTCATGCTCCTCACCAGCGACGCTC
CCGAGTATAAGCCATGGGCACTTGTCATTCAGGACTCCAATGGGGAAAACAAAATCAAAATGCTCCCAAA
GAAAAAACGCAAGGTGGAGGGAGCTGATAAGCGCACCGCCGATGGTTCCGAGTTCGAAAGCCCCAAGAAG
AAGAGGAAAGTCTAACCGGTCATCATCACCATCACCATTGAGTTTAAACCCGCTGATCAGCCTCGACTGT
GCCTTCTAGTTGCCAGCCATCTGTTGTTTGCCCCTCCCCCGTGCCTTCCTTGACCCTGGAAGGTGCCACT
CCCACTGTCCTTTCCTAATAAAATGAGGAAATTGCATCGCATTGTCTGAGTAGGTGTCATTCTATTCTGG
GGGGTGGGGTGGGGCAGGACAGCAAGGGGGAGGATTGGGAAGACAATAGCAGGCATGCTGGGGATGCGGT
GGGCTCTATGGCTTCTGAGGCGGAAAGAACCAGCTGGGGCTCGATACCGTCGACCTCTAGCTAGAGCTTG
GCGTAATCATGGTCATAGCTGTTTCCTGTGTGAAATTGTTATCCGCTCACAATTCCACACAACATACGAG
CCGGAAGCATAAAGTGTAAAGCCTAGGGTGCCTAATGAGTGAGCTAACTCACATTAATTGCGTTGCGCTC
ACTGCCCGCTTTCCAGTCGGGAAACCTGTCGTGCCAGCTGCATTAATGAATCGGCCAACGCGCGGGGAGA
GGCGGTTTGCGTATTGGGCGCTCTTCCGCTTCCTCGCTCACTGACTCGCTGCGCTCGGTCGTTCGGCTGC
GGCGAGCGGTATCAGCTCACTCAAAGGCGGTAATACGGTTATCCACAGAATCAGGGGATAACGCAGGAAA
GAACATGTGAGCAAAAGGCCAGCAAAAGGCCAGGAACCGTAAAAAGGCCGCGTTGCTGGCGTTTTTCCAT
AGGCTCCGCCCCCCTGACGAGCATCACAAAAATCGACGCTCAAGTCAGAGGTGGCGAAACCCGACAGGAC
TATAAAGATACCAGGCGTTTCCCCCTGGAAGCTCCCTCGTGCGCTCTCCTGTTCCGACCCTGCCGCTTAC
CGGATACCTGTCCGCCTTTCTCCCTTCGGGAAGCGTGGCGCTTTCTCATAGCTCACGCTGTAGGTATCTC
AGTTCGGTGTAGGTCGTTCGCTCCAAGCTGGGCTGTGTGCACGAACCCCCCGTTCAGCCCGACCGCTGCG
CCTTATCCGGTAACTATCGTCTTGAGTCCAACCCGGTAAGACACGACTTATCGCCACTGGCAGCAGCCAC
TGGTAACAGGATTAGCAGAGCGAGGTATGTAGGCGGTGCTACAGAGTTCTTGAAGTGGTGGCCTAACTAC
GGCTACACTAGAAGAACAGTATTTGGTATCTGCGCTCTGCTGAAGCCAGTTACCTTCGGAAAAAGAGTTG
GTAGCTCTTGATCCGGCAAACAAACCACCGCTGGTAGCGGTGGTTTTTTTGTTTGCAAGCAGCAGATTAC
GCGCAGAAAAAAAGGATCTCAAGAAGATCCTTTGATCTTTTCTACGGGGTCTGACGCTCAGTGGAACGAA
AACTCACGTTAAGGGATTTTGGTCATGAGATTATCAAAAAGGATCTTCACCTAGATCCTTTTAAATTAAA
AATGAAGTTTTAAATCAATCTAAAGTATATATGAGTAAACTTGGTCTGACAGTTACCAATGCTTAATCAG
TGAGGCACCTATCTCAGCGATCTGTCTATTTCGTTCATCCATAGTTGCCTGACTCCCCGTCGTGTAGATA
ACTACGATACGGGAGGGCTTACCATCTGGCCCCAGTGCTGCAATGATACCGCGAGACCCACGCTCACCGG
CTCCAGATTTATCAGCAATAAACCAGCCAGCCGGAAGGGCCGAGCGCAGAAGTGGTCCTGCAACTTTATC
CGCCTCCATCCAGTCTATTAATTGTTGCCGGGAAGCTAGAGTAAGTAGTTCGCCAGTTAATAGTTTGCGC
AACGTTGTTGCCATTGCTACAGGCATCGTGGTGTCACGCTCGTCGTTTGGTATGGCTTCATTCAGCTCCG
GTTCCCAACGATCAAGGCGAGTTACATGATCCCCCATGTTGTGCAAAAAAGCGGTTAGCTCCTTCGGTCC
TCCGATCGTTGTCAGAAGTAAGTTGGCCGCAGTGTTATCACTCATGGTTATGGCAGCACTGCATAATTCT
CTTACTGTCATGCCATCCGTAAGATGCTTTTCTGTGACTGGTGAGTACTCAACCAAGTCATTCTGAGAAT
AGTGTATGCGGCGACCGAGTTGCTCTTGCCCGGCGTCAATACGGGATAATACCGCGCCACATAGCAGAAC
TTTAAAAGTGCTCATCATTGGAAAACGTTCTTCGGGGCGAAAACTCTCAAGGATCTTACCGCTGTTGAGA
TCCAGTTCGATGTAACCCACTCGTGCACCCAACTGATCTTCAGCATCTTTTACTTTCACCAGCGTTTCTG
GGTGAGCAAAAACAGGAAGGCAAAATGCCGCAAAAAAGGGAATAAGGGCGACACGGAAATGTTGAATACT
CATACTCTTCCTTTTTCAATATTATTGAAGCATTTATCAGGGTTATTGTCTCATGAGCGGATACATATTT
GAATGTATTTAGAAAAATAAACAAATAGGGGTTCCGCGCACATTTCCCCGAAAAGTGCCACCTGACGTCG
ACGGATCGGGAGATCGATCTCCCGATCCCCTAGGGTCGACTCTCAGTACAATCTGCTCTGATGCCGCATA
GTTAAGCCAGTATCTGCTCCCTGCTTGTGTGTTGGAGGTCGCTGAGTAGTGCGCGAGCAAAATTT
